Addgene plasmid #12168: pMB80 (R26-CreER)
Depositing lab: Tyler Jacks. Depositing organization: Massachusetts Institute of Technology. Publication: The Nf2 tumor suppressor regulates cell-cell adhesion during tissue fusion. McLaughlin ME, Kruger GM, Slocum KL, Crowley D, Michaud NA, Huang J, Magendantz M, Jacks T. Proc Natl Acad Sci U S A. 2007 Feb 27. 104(9):3261-6. 10.1073/pnas.0700044104 PubMed 17360635.
Backbone
  Vector backbone: pROSA26-1
  Backbone manufacturer: P. Soriano
  Vector type: Mammalian Expression, Cre/Lox
  Selectable markers: Puromycin
Growth in bacteria
  Bacterial resistance: Ampicillin, 100 μg/mL
  Growth temperature: 37°C
  Growth strain: DH5alpha
  Copy number: High Copy
Gene/Insert
  Gene/Insert name: Rosa26 CreER^T2 (alt name: CreER)
  Cloning method: Restriction Enzyme; 5′ cloning site XbaI (not destroyed); 3′ cloning site XbaI (not destroyed)
  Sequencing primers: 5′ na
Resource information
  A portion of this plasmid was derived from a plasmid made by: CreER^T2 cDNA from P. Chambon (Indra et al., 1999)
Terms and licenses: Academic/Nonprofit Terms; Industry Terms: Not Available to Industry
Depositor comments: Targeting vector to generate R26-CreER^T2 mice. XbaI/MluI SA-CreER^T2 fragment of pMB61, MluI/XbaI PA-floxed PGK-Puro fragment of pMB75, and XbaI-digested modified version of pROSA26-1 vector where SacII site is replaced by an AscI linearization site. See sequence link for sequence of insert from author. Please note that there are minor errors in the sequence, specifically there are no XbaI sites within the insert. Please see Addgene test digest with XbaI for the expected bands.
How to cite: pMB80 (R26-CreER) was a gift from Tyler Jacks (Addgene plasmid # 12168 ; http://n2t.net/addgene:12168 ; RRID:Addgene_12168)
