[The description below was written by a language model from this plasmid's Addgene catalogue record and pLannotate feature annotations shown in this document.]
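Description:
pMB80 (R26-CreER) is a gene-targeting vector built on a modified pROSA26-1 backbone and designed to knock a tamoxifen-regulatable Cre recombinase into the mouse Rosa26 locus, in order to generate R26-CreER^T2 mice. It is a pBluescript-type plasmid of about 13.8 kb that is propagated in E. coli through a high-copy ColE1/pUC origin with ampicillin selection. It also retains an f1 origin and residual lac/T3/T7 elements from the cloning backbone. According to the depositor, the original SacII site was replaced by an AscI site used to linearize the vector before targeting.

The payload lies between a short (roughly 1 kb) left homology arm and a longer (roughly 4.3 kb) right homology arm, both from Rosa26 intron 1. An adenovirus major late splice acceptor precedes the Cre coding sequence, which is fused to ERT2, the mutated human estrogen receptor ligand-binding domain, and is followed by a poly(A) signal. No promoter is supplied for this cassette. After correct integration, CreER^T2 is spliced into the endogenous Rosa26 transcript and so is expressed under the control of that locus, with recombinase activity depending on tamoxifen-type ligands.

Downstream, a PGK promoter-driven puromycin resistance gene with a PGK poly(A) signal gives positive selection. It is flanked by two loxP sites, so the marker can be excised by Cre. Outside the right arm, a PGK-driven diphtheria toxin A cassette provides negative selection against random integrants that retain vector sequence. The depositor cautions that the author-supplied insert sequence contains minor errors, notably regarding XbaI sites within the insert. The feature table here comes from the repository's assembled full sequence.
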