Features (pLannotate 1.2.2; 30 found; start..end, strand, type, name):
     28..1088    +  misc_feature   Rosa26 left arm: left homology arm from intron 1 of the mouse Rosa26 gene (Soriano, 1999)
   1091..1156    +  misc_feature   Ad SA (fragment): adenovirus major late transcript splice acceptor (Friedrich and Soriano, 1991)
   1165..2193    +  CDS            cre: RECR_BPP1 - Experimental evidence at protein level: Swiss-Prot protein existence level 1. Catalyzes site-specific recombination between two 34-base- pair LOXP sites. Its role is to maintain the phage genome as a monomeric unit-copy plasmid in the lysogenic state. From Escherichia phage P1 (Bacteriophage P1).
   2206..3141    +  CDS            ERT2: mutated ligand-binding domain of the human estrogen receptor (Feil et al., 1997)
   3154..3201    +  polyA_signal   HSV TK poly(A) signal: herpes simplex virus thymidine kinase polyadenylation signal (Cole and Stacy, 1985)
   3208..3241    -  protein_bind   loxP: Cre-mediated recombination occurs in the 8-bp core sequence (GCATACAT). Cre recombinase
   3268..3767    +  promoter       PGK promoter: mouse phosphoglycerate kinase 1 promoter
   3807..4406    +  CDS            PuroR: puromycin N-acetyltransferase; pac from Streptomyces alboniger; confers resistance to puromycin
   4484..4936    +  polyA_signal   PGK poly(A) signal: mouse phosphoglycerate kinase 1 polyadenylation signal
   4953..4986    -  protein_bind   loxP: Cre-mediated recombination occurs in the 8-bp core sequence (GCATACAT). Cre recombinase
   4988..9328    +  misc_feature   Rosa26 right arm: right homology arm from intron 1 of the mouse Rosa26 gene (Soriano, 1999)
   9341..9373    -  misc_feature   MCS (fragment): pBluescript multiple cloning site
   9378..9877    +  promoter       PGK promoter: mouse phosphoglycerate kinase 1 promoter
   9904..10476   +  CDS            DTA: diphtheria toxin fragment A; Corynebacterium diphtheriae tox
  10479..10551   +  CDS            small t antigen (fragment): SV40 (simian virus 40) small t antigen
  10553..10618   +  intron         small t intron: SV40 (simian virus 40) small t antigen intron
  10692..10916   +  polyA_signal   bGH poly(A) signal: bovine growth hormone polyadenylation signal
  10920..10941   +  promoter       SV40 promoter (fragment): SV40 enhancer and early promoter
  10945..10965   +  misc_feature   MCS (fragment): pBluescript multiple cloning site
  10978..10996   -  promoter       T3 promoter: promoter for bacteriophage T3 RNA polymerase
  11039..11061   -  protein_bind   lac operator (fragment): The lac repressor binds to the lac operator to inhibit transcription in E. coli. This inhibition can be relieved by adding lactose or isopropyl-β-D-thiogalactopyranoside (IPTG). lac repressor encoded by lacI
  11065..11095   -  promoter       lac promoter: promoter for the E. coli lac operon
  11110..11131   -  protein_bind   CAP binding site: CAP binding activates transcription in the presence of cAMP. E. coli catabolite activator protein
  11144..11236   -  CDS            lacI (fragment): lac repressor; lacI; The lac repressor binds to the lac operator to inhibit transcription in E. coli. This inhibition can be relieved by adding lactose or isopropyl-β-D-thiogalactopyranoside (IPTG).
  11419..12007   -  rep_origin     ori: high-copy-number ColE1/pMB1/pBR322/pUC origin of replication
  12178..13038   -  CDS            AmpR: β-lactamase; bla; confers resistance to ampicillin, carbenicillin, and related antibiotics
  13039..13143   -  promoter       AmpR promoter: bla
  13196..13624   -  rep_origin     f1 ori (sequence partly withheld): f1 bacteriophage origin of replication; arrow indicates direction of (+) strand synthesis
  13636..13784   -  CDS            lacZα (fragment): LacZα fragment of β-galactosidase; lacZ fragment
  13792..13810   +  promoter       T7 promoter: promoter for bacteriophage T7 RNA polymerase
>Addgene plasmid #12168 | pMB80 (R26-CreER) | addgene full sequence | sequence record 171473 | Addgene Assembled NGS Result
CCACCGCTGGCGCGCCTTAATTAAGGCTGGAGCCGTTCTGTGAGACAGCCGGGTACGAGTCGTGACGCTG
GAAGGGGCAAGCGGGTGGTGGGCAGGAATGCGGTCCGCCCTGCAGCAACCGGAGGGGGAGGGAGAAGGGA
GCGGAAAAGTCTCCACCGGACGCGGCCATGGCTCGGGGGGGGGGGGGCAGCGGAGGAGCGCTTCCGGCCG
ACGTCTCGTCGCTGATTGGCTTCTTTTCCTCCCGCCGTGTGTGAAAACACAAATGGCGTGTTTTGGTTGG
CGTAAGGCGCCTGTCAGTTAACGGCAGCCGGAGTGCGCAGCCGCCGGCAGCCTCGCTCTGCCCACTGGGT
GGGGCGGGAGGTAGGTGGGGTGAGGCGAGCTGGACGTGCGGGCGCGGTCGGCCTCTGGCGGGGCGGGGGG
GGGGAGGGAGGGTCAGCGAAAGTAGCTCGCGCGCGAGCGGCCGCCCACCCTCCCCTTCCTCTGGGGGAGT
CGTTTTACCCGCCGCCGGCCGGGCCTCGTCGTCTGATTGGCTCTCGGGGCCCAGAAAACTGGCCCTTGCC
ATTGGCTCGTGTTCGTGCAAGTTGAGTCCATCCGCCGGCCAGCGGGGGCGGCGAGGAGGCGCTCCCAGGT
TCCGGCCCTCCCCTCGGCCCCGCGCCGCAGAGTCTGGCCGCGCGCCCCTGCGCAACGTGGCAGGAAGCGC
GCGCTGGGGGCGGGGACGGGCAGTAGGGCTGAGCGGCTGCGGGGCGGGTGCAAGCACGTTTCCGACTTGA
GTTGCCTCAAGAGGGGCGTGCTGAGCCAGACCTCCATCGCGCACTCCGGGGAGTGGAGGGAAGGAGCGAG
GGCTCAGTTGGGCTGTTTTGGAGGCAGGAAGCACTTGCTCTCCCAAAGTCGCTCTGAGTTGTTATCAGTA
AGGGAGCTGCAGTGGAGTAGGCGGGGAGAAGGCCGCACCCTTCTCCGGAGGGGGGAGGGGAGTGTTGCAA
TACCTTTCTGGGAGTTCTCTGCTGCCTCCTGGCTTCTGAGGACCGCCCTGGGCCTGGGAGAATCCCTTCC
CCCTCTTCCCTCGTGATCTGCAACTCCAGTCTTTCTAGAAAGGGCGCAGTAGTCCAGGGTTTCCTTGATG
ATGTCATACTTATCCTGTCCCTTTTTTTTCCACAGCCGCGGACCATGTCCAATTTACTGACCGTACACCA
AAATTTGCCTGCATTACCGGTCGATGCAACGAGTGATGAGGTTCGCAAGAACCTGATGGACATGTTCAGG
GATCGCCAGGCGTTTTCTGAGCATACCTGGAAAATGCTTCTGTCCGTTTGCCGGTCGTGGGCGGCATGGT
GCAAGTTGAATAACCGGAAATGGTTTCCCGCAGAACCTGAAGATGTTCGCGATTATCTTCTATATCTTCA
GGCGCGCGGTCTGGCAGTAAAAACTATCCAGCAACATTTGGGCCAGCTAAACATGCTTCATCGTCGGTCC
GGGCTGCCACGACCAAGTGACAGCAATGCTGTTTCACTGGTTATGCGGCGGATCCGAAAAGAAAACGTTG
ATGCCGGTGAACGTGCAAAACAGGCTCTAGCGTTCGAACGCACTGATTTCGACCAGGTTCGTTCACTCAT
GGAAAATAGCGATCGCTGCCAGGATATACGTAATCTGGCATTTCTGGGGATTGCTTATAACACCCTGTTA
CGTATAGCCGAAATTGCCAGGATCAGGGTTAAAGATATCTCACGTACTGACGGTGGGAGAATGTTAATCC
ATATTGGCAGAACGAAAACGCTGGTTAGCACCGCAGGTGTAGAGAAGGCACTTAGCCTGGGGGTAACTAA
ACTGGTCGAGCGATGGATTTCCGTCTCTGGTGTAGCTGATGATCCGAATAACTACCTGTTTTGCCGGGTC
AGAAAAAATGGTGTTGCCGCGCCATCTGCCACCAGCCAGCTATCAACTCGCGCCCTGGAAGGGATTTTTG
AAGCAACTCATCGATTGATTTACGGCGCTAAGGATGACTCTGGTCAGAGATACCTGGCCTGGTCTGGACA
CAGTGCCCGTGTCGGAGCCGCGCGAGATATGGCCCGCGCTGGAGTTTCAATACCGGAGATCATGCAAGCT
GGTGGCTGGACCAATGTAAATATTGTCATGAACTATATCCGTAACCTGGATAGTGAAACAGGGGCAATGG
TGCGCCTGCTGGAAGATGGCGATCTCGAGCCATCTGCTGGAGACATGAGAGCTGCCAACCTTTGGCCAAG
CCCGCTCATGATCAAACGCTCTAAGAAGAACAGCCTGGCCTTGTCCCTGACGGCCGACCAGATGGTCAGT
GCCTTGTTGGATGCTGAGCCCCCCATACTCTATTCCGAGTATGATCCTACCAGACCCTTCAGTGAAGCTT
CGATGATGGGCTTACTGACCAACCTGGCAGACAGGGAGCTGGTTCACATGATCAACTGGGCGAAGAGGGT
GCCAGGCTTTGTGGATTTGACCCTCCATGATCAGGTCCACCTTCTTGAATGTGCCTGGCTAGAGATCCTG
ATGATTGGTCTCGTCTGGCGCTCCATGGAGCACCCAGTGAAGCTACTGTTTGCTCCTAACTTGCTCTTGG
ACAGGAACCAGGGAAAATGTGTAGAGGGCATGGTGGAGATCTTCGACATGCTGCTGGCTACATCATCTCG
GTTCCGCATGATGAATCTGCAGGGAGAGGAGTTTGTGTGCCTCAAATCTATTATTTTGCTTAATTCTGGA
GTGTACACATTTCTGTCCAGCACCCTGAAGTCTCTGGAAGAGAAGGACCATATCCACCGAGTCCTGGACA
AGATCACAGACACTTTGATCCACCTGATGGCCAAGGCAGGCCTGACCCTGCAGCAGCAGCACCAGCGGCT
GGCCCAGCTCCTCCTCATCCTCTCCCACATCAGGCACATGAGTAACAAAGGCATGGAGCATCTGTACAGC
ATGAAGTGCAAGAACGTGGTGCCCCTCTATGACCTGCTGCTGGAGGCGGCGGACGCCCACCGCCTACATG
CGCCCACTAGCCGTGGAGGGGCATCCGTGGAGGAGACGGACCAAAGCCACTTGGCCACTGCGGGCTCTAC
TTCATCGCATTCCTTGCAAAAGTATTACATCACGGGGGAGGCAGAGGGTTTCCCTGCCACAGCTTGAACG
CGTGGCAATAAAAAGACAGAATAAAACGCACGGGTGTTGGGTCGTTTGTTCGCTAGCATAACTTCGTATA
ATGTATGCTATACGAAGTTATGAATTCGTCGACCTCGAAATTCTACCGGGTAGGGGAGGCGCTTTTCCCA
AGGCAGTCTGGAGCATGCGCTTTAGCAGCCCCGCTGGGCACTTGGCGCTACACAAGTGGCCTCTGGCCTC
GCACACATTCCACATCCACCGGTAGGCGCCAACCGGCTCCGTTCTTTGGTGGCCCCTTCGCGCCACCTTC
TACTCCTCCCCTAGTCAGGAAGTTCCCCCCCGCCCCGCAGCTCGCGTCGTGCAGGACGTGACAAATGGAA
GTAGCACGTCTCACTAGTCTCGTGCAGATGGACAGCACCGCTGAGCAATGGAAGCGGGTAGGCCTTTGGG
GCAGCGGCCAATAGCAGCTTTGCTCCTTCGCTTTCTGGGCTCAGAGGCTGGGAAGGGGTGGGTCCGGGGG
CGGGCTCAGGGGCGGGCTCAGGGGCGGGGCGGGCGCCCGAAGGTCCTCCGGAGGCCCGGCATTCTGCACG
CTTCAAAAGCGCACGTCTGCCGCGCTGTTCTCCTCTTCCTCATCTCCGGGCCTTTCGACCTGCATCCATC
TAGATCTCGAGCAGCTGAAGCTTACCATGACCGAGTACAAGCCCACGGTGCGCCTCGCCACCCGCGACGA
CGTCCCCAGGGCCGTACGCACCCTCGCCGCCGCGTTCGCCGACTACCCCGCCACGCGCCACACCGTCGAT
CCGGACCGCCACATCGAGCGGGTCACCGAGCTGCAAGAACTCTTCCTCACGCGCGTCGGGCTCGACATCG
GCAAGGTGTGGGTCGCGGACGACGGCGCCGCGGTGGCGGTCTGGACCACGCCGGAGAGCGTCGAAGCGGG
GGCGGTGTTCGCCGAGATCGGCCCGCGCATGGCCGAGTTGAGCGGTTCCCGGCTGGCCGCGCAGCAACAG
ATGGAAGGCCTCCTGGCGCCGCACCGGCCCAAGGAGCCCGCGTGGTTCCTGGCCACCGTCGGCGTCTCGC
CCGACCACCAGGGCAAGGGTCTGGGCAGCGCCGTCGTGCTCCCCGGAGTGGAGGCGGCCGAGCGCGCCGG
GGTGCCCGCCTTCCTGGAGACCTCCGCGCCCCGCAACCTCCCCTTCTACGAGCGGCTCGGCTTCACCGTC
ACCGCCGACGTCGAGGTGCCCGAAGGACCGCGCACCTGGTGCATGACCCGCAAGCCCGGTGCCTGACGCC
CGCCCCACGACCCGCAGCGCCCGACCGAAAGGAGCGCACGACCCCATGCATCGATGATATCAGATCCCCG
GGATGCAGAAATTGATGATCTATTAAACAATAAAGATGTCCACTAAAATGGAAGTTTTTCCTGTCATACT
TTGTTAAGAAGGGTGAGAACAGAGTACCTACATTTTGAATGGAAGGATTGGAGCTACGGGGGTGGGGGTG
GGGTGGGATTAGATAAATGCCTGCTCTTTACTGAAGGCTCTTTACTATTGCTTTATGATAATGTTTCATA
GTTGGATATCATAATTTAAACAAGCAAAACCAAATTAAGGGCCAGCTCATTCCTCCCACTCATGATCTAT
AGATCTATAGATCTCTCGTGGGATCATTGTTTTTCTCTTGATTCCCACTTTGTGGTTCTAAGTACTGTGG
TTTCCAAATGTGTCAGTTTCATAGCCTGAAGAACGAGATCAGCAGCCTCTGTTCCACATACACTTCATTC
TCAGTATTGTTTTGCCAAGTTCTAATTCCATCAGAAGCTGGTCGACTCTAGCATAACTTCGTATAATGTA
TGCTATACGAAGTTATTCTAGAAGATGGGCGGGAGTCTTCTGGGCAGGCTTAAAGGCTAACCTGGTGTGT
GGGCGTTGTCCTGCAGGGGAATTGAACAGGTGTAAAATTGGAGGGACAAGACTTCCCACAGATTTTCGGT
TTTGTCGGGAAGTTTTTTAATAGGGGCAAATAAGGAAAATGGGAGGATAGGTAGTCATCTGGGGTTTTAT
GCAGCAAAACTACAGGTTATTATTGCTTGTGATCCGCCTCGGAGTATTTTCCATCGAGGTAGATTAAAGA
CATGCTCACCCGAGTTTTATACTCTCCTGCTTGAGATCCTTACTACAGTATGAAATTACAGTGTCGCGAG
TTAGACTATGTAAGCAGAATTTTAATCATTTTTAAAGAGCCCAGTACTTCATATCCATTTCTCCCGCTCC
TTCTGCAGCCTTATCAAAAGGTATTTTAGAACACTCATTTTAGCCCCATTTTCATTTATTATACTGGCTT
ATCCAACCCCTAGACAGAGCATTGGCATTTTCCCTTTCCTGATCTTAGAAGTCTGATGACTCATGAAACC
AGACAGATTAGTTACATACACCACAAATCGAGGCTGTAGCTGGGGCCTCAACACTGCAGTTCTTTTATAA
CTCCTTAGTACACTTTTTGTTGATCCTTTGCCTTGATCCTTAATTTTCAGTGTCTATCACCTCTCCCGTC
AGGTGGTGTTCCACATTTGGGCCTATTCTCAGTCCAGGGAGTTTTACAACAATAGATGTATTGAGAATCC
AACCTAAAGCTTAACTTTCCACTCCCATGAATGCCTCTCTCCTTTTTCTCCATTTATAAACTGAGCTATT
AACCATTAATGGTTTCCAGGTGGATGTCTCCTCCCCCAATATTACCTGATGTATCTTACATATTGCCAGG
CTGATATTTTAAGACATTAAAAGGTATATTTCATTATTGAGCCACATGGTATTGATTACTGCTTACTAAA
ATTTTGTCATTGTACACATCTGTAAAAGGTGGTTCCTTTTGGAATGCAAAGTTCAGGTGTTTGTTGTCTT
TCCTGACCTAAGGTCTTGTGAGCTTGTATTTTTTCTATTTAAGCAGTGCTTTCTCTTGGACTGGCTTGAC
TCATGGCATTCTACACGTTATTGCTGGTCTAAATGTGATTTTGCCAAGCTTCTTCAGGACCTATAATTTT
GCTTGACTTGTAGCCAAACACAAGTAAAATGATTAAGCAACAAATGTATTTGTGAAGCTTGGTTTTTAGG
TTGTTGTGTTGTGTGTGCTTGTGCTCTATAATAATACTATCCAGGGGCTGGAGAGGTGGCTCGGAGTTCA
AGAGCACAGACTGCTCTTCCAGAAGTCCTGAGTTCAATTCCCAGCAACCACATGGTGGCTCACAACCATC
TGTAATGGGATCTGATGCCCTCTTCTGGTGTGTCTGAAGACCACAAGTGTATTCACATTAAATAAATAAA
TCCTCCTTCTTCTTCTTTTTTTTTTTTTTAAAGAGAATACTGTCTCCAGTAGAATTTACTGAAGTAATGA
AATACTTTGTGTTTGTTCCAATATGGTAGCCAATAATCAAATTACTCTTTAAGCACTGGAAATGTTACCA
AGGAACTAATTTTTATTTGAAGTGTAACTGTGGACAGAGGAGCCATAACTGCAGACTTGTGGGATACAGA
AGACCAATGCAGACTTTAATGTCTTTTCTCTTACACTAAGCAATAAAGAAATAAAAATTGAACTTCTAGT
ATCCTATTTGTTTAAACTGCTAGCTTTACTTAACTTTTGTGCTTCATCTATACAAAGCTGAAAGCTAAGT
CTGCAGCCATTACTAAACATGAAAGCAAGTAATGATAATTTTGGATTTCAAAAATGTAGGGCCAGAGTTT
AGCCAGCCAGTGGTGGTGCTTGCCTTTATGCCTTTAATCCCAGCACTCTGGAGGCAGAGACAGGCAGATC
TCTGAGTTTGAGCCCAGCCTGGTCTACACATCAAGTTCTATCTAGGATAGCCAGGAATACACACAGAAAC
CCTGTTGGGGAGGGGGGCTCTGAGATTTCATAAAATTATAATTGAAGCATTCCCTAATGAGCCACTATGG
ATGTGGCTAAATCCGTCTACCTTTCTGATGAGATTTGGGTATTATTTTTTCTGTCTCTGCTGTTGGTTGG
GTCTTTTGACACTGTGGGCTTTCTTTAAAGCCTCCTTCCTGCCATGTGGTCTCTTGTTTGCTACTAACTT
CCCATGGCTTAAATGGCATGGCTTTTTGCCTTCTAAGGGCAGCTGCTGAGATTTGCAGCCTGATTTCCAG
GGTGGGGTTGGGAAATCTTTCAAACACTAAAATTGTCCTTTAATTTTTTTTTTAAAAAATGGGTTATATA
ATAAACCTCATAAAATAGTTATGAGGAGTGAGGTGGACTAATATTAAATGAGTCCCTCCCCTATAAAAGA
GCTATTAAGGCTTTTTGTCTTATACTTAACTTTTTTTTTAAATGTGGTATCTTTAGAACCAAGGGTCTTA
GAGTTTTAGTATACAGAAACTGTTGCATCGCTTAATCAGATTTTCTAGTTTCAAATCCAGAGAATCCAAA
TTCTTCACAGCCAAAGTCAAATTAAGAATTTCTGACTTTTAATGTTAATTTGCTTACTGTGAATATAAAA
ATGATAGCTTTTCCTGAGGCAGGGTCTCACTATGTATCTCTGCCTGATCTGCAACAAGATATGTAGACTA
AAGTTCTGCCTGCTTTTGTCTCCTGAATACTAAGGTTAAAATGTAGTAATACTTTTGGAACTTGCAGGTC
AGATTCTTTTATAGGGGACACACTAAGGGAGCTTGGGTGATAGTTGGTAAAATGTGTTTCAAGTGATGAA
AACTTGAATTATTATCACCGCAACCTACTTTTTAAAAAAAAAAGCCAGGCCTGTTAGAGCATGCTTAAGG
GATCCCTAGGACTTGCTGAGCACACAAGAGTAGTTACTTGGCAGGCTCCTGGTGAGAGCATATTTCAAAA
AACAAGGCAGACAACCAAGAAACTACAGTTAAGGTTACCTGTCTTTAAACCATCTGCATATACACAGGGA
TATTAAAATATTCCAAATAATATTTCATTCAAGTTTTCCCCCATCAAATTGGGACATGGATTTCTCCGGT
GAATAGGCAGAGTTGGAAACTAAACAAATGTTGGTTTTGTGATTTGTGAAATTGTTTTCAAGTGATAGTT
AAAGCCCATGAGATACAGAACAAAGCTGCTATTTCGAGGTCTCTTGGTTTATACTCAGAAGCACTTCTTT
GGGTTTCCCTGCACTATCCTGATCATGTGCTAGGCCTACCTTAGGCTGATTGTTGTTCAAATAAACTTAA
GTTTCCTGTCAGGTGATGTCATATGATTTCATATATCAAGGCAAAACATGTTATATATGTTAAACATTTG
TACTTAATGTGAAAGTTAGGTCTTTGTGGGTTTGATTTTTAATTTTCAAAACCTGAGCTAAATAAGTCAT
TTTTACATGTCTTACATTTGGTGGAATTGTATAATTGTGGTTTGCAGGCAAGACTCTCTGACCTAGTAAC
CCTACCTATAGAGCACTTTGCTGGGTCACAAGTCTAGGAGTCAAGCATTTCACCTTGAAGTTGAGACGTT
TTGTTAGTGTATACTAGTTTATATGTTGGAGGACATGTTTATCCAGAAGATATTCAGGACTATTTTTGAC
TGGGCTAAGGAATTGATTCTGATTAGCACTGTTAGTGAGCATTGAGTGGCCTTTAGGCTTGAATTGGAGT
CACTTGTATATCTCAAATAATGCTGGCCTTTTTTAAAAAGCCCTTGTTCTTTATCACCCTGTTTTCTACA
TAATTTTTGTTCAAAGAAATACTTGTTTGGATCTCCTTTTGACAACAATAGCATGTTTTCAAGCCATATT
TTTTTTCCTTTTTTTTTTTTTTTTTGGTTTTTCGAGACAGGGTTTCTCTGTATAGCCCTGGCTGTCCTGG
AACTCACTTTGTAGACCAGGCTGGCCTCGAACTCAGAAATCCGCCTGCCTCTGCCTCCTGAGTGCCGGGA
TTAAAGGCGTGCACCACCACGCCTGGCTAAGTTGGATATTTTGTTATATAACTATAACCAATACTAACTC
CACTGGGTGGATTTTTAATTCAGTCAGTAGTCTTAAGTGGTCTTTATTGGCCCTTCATTAAAATCTACTG
TTCACTCTAACAGAGGCTGTTGGTACTAGTGGCACTTAAGCAACTTCCTACGGATATACTAGCAGATTAA
GGGTCAGGGATAGAAACTAGTCTAGCGTTTTGTATACCTACCAGCTTTATACTACCTTGTTCTGATAGAA
ATATTTCAGGACATCTAGCTTATCGATACCGTCGACGGTATCGATAAGCTTGATATCGAATTCTACCGGG
TAGGGGAGGCGCTTTTCCCAAGGCAGTCTGGAGCATGCGCTTTAGCAGCCCCGCTGGGCACTTGGCGCTA
CACAAGTGGCCTCTGGCCTCGCACACATTCCACATCCACCGGTAGGCGCCAACCGGCTCCGTTCTTTGGT
GGCCCCTTCGCGCCACCTTCTACTCCTCCCCTAGTCAGGAAGTTCCCCCCCGCCCCGCAGCTCGCGTCGT
GCAGGACGTGACAAATGGAAGTAGCACGTCTCACTAGTCTCGTGCAGATGGACAGCACCGCTGAGCAATG
GAAGCGGGTAGGCCTTTGGGGCAGCGGCCAATAGCAGCTTTGCTCCTTCGCTTTCTGGGCTCAGAGGCTG
GGAAGGGGTGGGTCCGGGGGCGGGCTCAGGGGCGGGCTCAGGGGCGGGGCGGGCGCCCGAAGGTCCTCCG
GAGGCCCGGCATTCTGCACGCTTCAAAAGCGCACGTCTGCCGCGCTGTTCTCCTCTTCCTCATCTCCGGG
CCTTTCGACCTGCAGGTCCTCGCCATGGATCCTGATGATGTTGTTGATTCTTCTAAATCTTTTGTGATGG
AAAACTTTTCTTCGTACCACGGGACTAAACCTGGTTATGTAGATTCCATTCAAAAAGGTATACAAAAGCC
AAAATCTGGTACACAAGGAAATTATGACGATGATTGGAAAGGGTTTTATAGTACCGACAATAAATACGAC
GCTGCGGGATACTCTGTAGATAATGAAAACCCGCTCTCTGGAAAAGCTGGAGGCGTGGTCAAAGTGACGT
ATCCAGGACTGACGAAGGTTCTCGCACTAAAAGTGGATAATGCCGAAACTATTAAGAAAGAGTTAGGTTT
AAGTCTCACTGAACCGTTGATGGAGCAAGTCGGAACGGAAGAGTTTATCAAAAGGTTCGGTGATGGTGCT
TCGCGTGTAGTGCTCAGCCTTCCCTTCGCTGAGGGGAGTTCTAGCGTTGAATATATTAATAACTGGGAAC
AGGCGAAAGCGTTAAGCGTAGAACTTGAGATTAATTTTGAAACCCGTGGAAAACGTGGCCAAGATGCGAT
GTATGAGTATATGGCTCAAGCCTGTGCAGGAAATCGTGTCAGGCGATCTCTTTGTGAAGGAACCTTACTT
CTGTGGTGTGACATAATTGGACAAACTACCTACAGAGATTTAAAGCTCTAAGGTAAATATAAAATTTTTA
AGTGTATAATGTGTTAAACTACTGATTCTAATTGTTTGTGTATTTTAGATTCCAACCTATGGAACTGATG
AATGGGAGCAGTGGTGGAATGCAGATCCTAGAGCTCGCTGATCAGCCTCGACTGTGCCTTCTAGTTGCCA
GCCATCTGTTGTTTGCCCCTCCCCCGTGCCTTCCTTGACCCTGGAAGGTGCCACTCCCACTGTCCTTTCC
TAATAAAATGAGGAAATTGCATCGCATTGTCTGAGTAGGTGTCATTCTATTCTGGGGGGTGGGGTGGGGC
AGGACAGCAAGGGGGAGGATTGGGAAGACAATAGCAGGCATGCTGGGGATGCGGTGGGCTCTATGGCTTC
TGAGGCGGAAAGAACCAGCTGGGGCTCGAGGGGGGGCCCGGTACCCAGCTTTTGTTCCCTTTAGTGAGGG
TTAATTGCGCGCTTGGCGTAATCATGGTCATAGCTGTTTCCTGTGTGAAATTGTTATCCGCTCACAATTC
CACACAACATACGAGCCGGAAGCATAAAGTGTAAAGCCTGGGGTGCCTAATGAGTGAGCTAACTCACATT
AATTGCGTTGCGCTCACTGCCCGCTTTCCAGTCGGGAAACCTGTCGTGCCAGCTGCATTAATGAATCGGC
CAACGCGCGGGGAGAGGCGGTTTGCGTATTGGGCGCTCTTCCGCTTCCTCGCTCACTGACTCGCTGCGCT
CGGTCGTTCGGCTGCGGCGAGCGGTATCAGCTCACTCAAAGGCGGTAATACGGTTATCCACAGAATCAGG
GGATAACGCAGGAAAGAACATGTGAGCAAAAGGCCAGCAAAAGGCCAGGAACCGTAAAAAGGCCGCGTTG
CTGGCGTTTTTCCATAGGCTCCGCCCCCCTGACGAGCATCACAAAAATCGACGCTCAAGTCAGAGGTGGC
GAAACCCGACAGGACTATAAAGATACCAGGCGTTTCCCCCTGGAAGCTCCCTCGTGCGCTCTCCTGTTCC
GACCCTGCCGCTTACCGGATACCTGTCCGCCTTTCTCCCTTCGGGAAGCGTGGCGCTTTCTCATAGCTCA
CGCTGTAGGTATCTCAGTTCGGTGTAGGTCGTTCGCTCCAAGCTGGGCTGTGTGCACGAACCCCCCGTTC
AGCCCGACCGCTGCGCCTTATCCGGTAACTATCGTCTTGAGTCCAACCCGGTAAGACACGACTTATCGCC
ACTGGCAGCAGCCACTGGTAACAGGATTAGCAGAGCGAGGTATGTAGGCGGTGCTACAGAGTTCTTGAAG
TGGTGGCCTAACTACGGCTACACTAGAAGAACAGTATTTGGTATCTGCGCTCTGCTGAAGCCAGTTACCT
TCGGAAAAAGAGTTGGTAGCTCTTGATCCGGCAAACAAACCACCGCTGGTAGCGGTGGTTTTTTTGTTTG
CAAGCAGCAGATTACGCGCAGAAAAAAAGGATCTCAAGAAGATCCTTTGATCTTTTCTACGGGGTCTGAC
GCTCAGTGGAACGAAAACTCACGTTAAGGGATTTTGGTCATGAGATTATCAAAAAGGATCTTCACCTAGA
TCCTTTTAAATTAAAAATGAAGTTTTAAATCAATCTAAAGTATATATGAGTAAACTTGGTCTGACAGTTA
CCAATGCTTAATCAGTGAGGCACCTATCTCAGCGATCTGTCTATTTCGTTCATCCATAGTTGCCTGACTC
CCCGTCGTGTAGATAACTACGATACGGGAGGGCTTACCATCTGGCCCCAGTGCTGCAATGATACCGCGAG
ACCCACGCTCACCGGCTCCAGATTTATCAGCAATAAACCAGCCAGCCGGAAGGGCCGAGCGCAGAAGTGG
TCCTGCAACTTTATCCGCCTCCATCCAGTCTATTAATTGTTGCCGGGAAGCTAGAGTAAGTAGTTCGCCA
GTTAATAGTTTGCGCAACGTTGTTGCCATTGCTACAGGCATCGTGGTGTCACGCTCGTCGTTTGGTATGG
CTTCATTCAGCTCCGGTTCCCAACGATCAAGGCGAGTTACATGATCCCCCATGTTGTGCAAAAAAGCGGT
TAGCTCCTTCGGTCCTCCGATCGTTGTCAGAAGTAAGTTGGCCGCAGTGTTATCACTCATGGTTATGGCA
GCACTGCATAATTCTCTTACTGTCATGCCATCCGTAAGATGCTTTTCTGTGACTGGTGAGTACTCAACCA
AGTCATTCTGAGAATAGTGTATGCGGCGACCGAGTTGCTCTTGCCCGGCGTCAATACGGGATAATACCGC
GCCACATAGCAGAACTTTAAAAGTGCTCATCATTGGAAAACGTTCTTCGGGGCGAAAACTCTCAAGGATC
TTACCGCTGTTGAGATCCAGTTCGATGTAACCCACTCGTGCACCCAACTGATCTTCAGCATCTTTTACTT
TCACCAGCGTTTCTGGGTGAGCAAAAACAGGAAGGCAAAATGCCGCAAAAAAGGGAATAAGGGCGACACG
GAAATGTTGAATACTCATACTCTTCCTTTTTCAATATTATTGAAGCATTTATCAGGGTTATTGTCTCATG
AGCGGATACATATTTGAATGTATTTAGAAAAATAAACAAATAGGGGTTCCGCGCACATTTCCCCGAAAAG
TGCMAYSKAAATTGTAAGCGTTAATATTTTGTTAAAATTCGCGTTAAATTTTTGTTAAATCAGCTCATTT
TTTAACCAATAGGCCGAAATCGGCAAAATCCCTTATAAATCAAAAGAATAGACCGAGATAGGGT
[37 nt withheld, positions 13295-13331]
AAAGAACGTGGACTCCAACGTCAAAGG
[49 nt withheld, positions 13359-13407]
T
[91 nt withheld, positions 13409-13499]
G
[124 nt withheld, positions 13501-13624]
CAGGTGGCMCWTTCAGGCTGCGCAACTGTTGGGAAGGGCGATCGGTGCGGGCCTCTTCGCTATTACGCCA
GCTGGCGAAAGGGGGATGTGCTGCAAGGCGATTAAGTTGGGTAACGCCAGGGTTTTCCCAGTCACGACGT
TGTAAAACGACGGCCAGTGAGCGCGCGTAATACGACTCACTATAGGGCGAATTGGAGCT
