>Addgene plasmid #12168 | pMB80 (R26-CreER) | depositor partial sequence | sequence record 7238 | Partial sequence from author (does not include backbone!)
TCTAGAAAGGGCGCAGTAGTCCAGGGTTTCCTTGATGATGTCATACTTATCCTGTCCCTTTTTTTTCCAC
AGCCGCGGACCATGTCCAATTTACTGACCGTACACCAAAATTTGCCTGCATTACCGGTCGATGCAACGAG
TGATGAGGTTCGCAAGAACCTGATGGACATGTTCAGGGATCGCCAGGCGTTTTCTGAGCATACCTGGAAA
ATGCTTCTGTCCGTTTGCCGGTCGTGGGCGGCATGGTGCAAGTTGAATAACCGGAAATGGTTTCCCGCAG
AACCTGAAGATGTTCGCGATTATCTTCTATATCTTCAGGCGCGCGGTCTGGCAGTAAAAACTATCCAGCA
ACATTTGGGCCAGCTAAACATGCTTCATCGTCGGTCCGGGCTGCCACGACCAAGTGACAGCAATGCTGTT
TCACTGGTTATGCGGCGGATCCGAAAAGAAAACGTTGATGCCGGTGAACGTGCAAAACAGGCTCTAGCGT
TCGAACGCACTGATTTCGACCAGGTTCGTTCACTCATGGAAAATAGCGATCGCTGCCAGGATATACGTAA
TCTGGCATTTCTGGGGATTGCTTATAACACCCTGTTACGTATAGCCGAAATTGCCAGGATCAGGGTTAAA
GATATCTCACGTACTGACGGTGGGAGAATGTTAATCCATATTGGCAGAACGAAAACGCTGGTTAGCACCG
CAGGTGTAGAGAAGGCACTTAGCCTGGGGGTAACTAAACTGGTCGAGCGATGGATTTCCGTCTCTGGTGT
AGCTGATGATCCGAATAACTACCTGTTTTGCCGGGTCAGAAAAAATGGTGTTGCCGCGCCATCTGCCACC
AGCCAGCTATCAACTCGCGCCCTGGAAGGGATTTTTGAAGCAACTCATCGATTGATTTACGGCGCTAAGG
ATGACTCTGGTCAGAGATACCTGGCCTGGTCTGGACACAGTGCCCGTGTCGGAGCCGCGCGAGATATGGC
CCGCGCTGGAGTTTCAATACCGGAGATCATGCAAGCTGGTGGCTGGACCAATGTAAATATTGTCATGAAC
TATATCCGTAACCTGGATAGTGAAACAGGGGCAATGGTGCGCCTGCTGGAAGATGGCGATCTCGAGCCAT
CTGCTGGAGACATGAGAGCTGCCAACCTTTGGCCAAGCCCGCTCATGATCAAACGCTCTAAGAAGAACAG
CCTGGCCTTGTCCCTGACGGCCGACCAGATGGTCAGTGCCTTGTTGGATGCTGAGCCCCCCATACTCTAT
TCCGAGTATGATCCTACCAGACCCTTCAGTGAAGCTTCGATGATGGGCTTACTGACCAACCTGGCAGACA
GGGAGCTGGTTCACATGATCAACTGGGCGAAGAGGGTGCCAGGCTTTGTGGATTTGACCCTCCATGATCA
GGTCCACCTTCTTGAATGTGCCTGGCTAGAGATCCTGATGATTGGTCTCGTCTGGCGCTCCATGGAGCAC
CCAGTGAAGCTACTGTTTGCTCCTAACTTGCTCTTGGACAGGAACCAGGGAAAATGTGTAGAGGGCATGG
TGGAGATCTTCGACATGCTGCTGGCTACATCATCTCGGTTCCGCATGATGAATCTGCAGGGAGAGGAGTT
TGTGTGCCTCAAATCTATTATTTTGCTTAATTCTGGAGTGTACACATTTCTGTCCAGCACCCTGAAGTCT
CTGGAAGAGAAGGACCATATCCACCGAGTCCTGGACAAGATCACAGACACTTTGATCCACCTGATGGCCA
AGGCAGGCCTGACCCTGCAGCAGCAGCACCAGCGGCTGGCCCAGCTCCTCCTCATCCTCTCCCACATCAG
GCACATGAGTAACAAAGGCATGGAGCATCTGTACAGCATGAAGTGCAAGAACGTGGTGCCCCTCTATGAC
CTGCTGCTGGAGGCGGCGGACGCCCACCGCCTACATGCGCCCACTAGCCGTGGAGGGGCATCCGTGGAGG
AGACGGACCAAAGCCACTTGGCCACTGCGGGCTCTACTTCATCGCATTCCTTGCAAAAGTATTACATCAC
GGGGGAGGCAGAGGGTTTCCCTGCCACAGCTTGAACGCGTGGCAATAAAAAGACAGAATAAAACGCACGG
GTGTTGGGTCGTTTGTTCGCTAGCATAACTTCGTATAATGTATGCTATACGAAGTTATGAATTCGTCGAC
CTCGAAATTCTACCGGGTAGGGGAGGCGCTTTTCCCAAGGCAGTCTGGAGCATGCGCTTTAGCAGCCCCG
CTGGGCACTTGGCGCTACACAAGTGGCCTCTGGCCTCGCACACATTCCACATCCACCGGTAGGCGCCAAC
CGGCTCCGTTCTTTGGTGGCCCCTTCGCGCCACCTTCTACTCCTCCCCTAGTCAGGAAGTTCCCCCCCGC
CCCGCAGCTCGCGTCGTGCAGGACGTGACAAATGGAAGTAGCACGTCTCACTAGTCTCGTGCAGATGGAC
AGCACCGCTGAGCAATGGAAGCGGGTAGGCCTTTGGGGCAGCGGCCAATAGCAGCTTTGCTCCTTCGCTT
TCTGGGCTCAGAGGCTGGGAAGGGGTGGGTCCGGGGGCGGGCTCAGGGGCGGGCTCAGGGGCGGGGCGGG
CGCCCGAAGGTCCTCCGGAGGCCCGGCATTCTGCACGCTTCAAAAGCGCACGTCTGCCGCGCTGTTCTCC
TCTTCCTCATCTCCGGGCCTTTCGACCTGCATCCATCTAGATCTCGAGCAGCTGAAGCTTACCATGACCG
AGTACAAGCCCACGGTGCGCCTCGCCACCCGCGACGACGTCCCCAGGGCCGTACGCACCCTCGCCGCCGC
GTTCGCCGACTACCCCGCCACGCGCCACACCGTCGATCCGGACCGCCACATCGAGCGGGTCACCGAGCTG
CAAGAACTCTTCCTCACGCGCGTCGGGCTCGACATCGGCAAGGTGTGGGTCGCGGACGACGGCGCCGCGG
TGGCGGTCTGGACCACGCCGGAGAGCGTCGAAGCGGGGGCGGTGTTCGCCGAGATCGGCCCGCGCATGGC
CGAGTTGAGCGGTTCCCGGCTGGCCGCGCAGCAACAGATGGAAGGCCTCCTGGCGCCGCACCGGCCCAAG
GAGCCCGCGTGGTTCCTGGCCACCGTCGGCGTCTCGCCCGACCACCAGGGCAAGGGTCTGGGCAGCGCCG
TCGTGCTCCCCGGAGTGGAGGCGGCCGAGCGCGCCGGGGTGCCCGCCTTCCTGGAGACCTCCGCGCCCCG
CAACCTCCCCTTCTACGAGCGGCTCGGCTTCACCGTCACCGCCGACGTCGAGGTGCCCGAAGGACCGCGC
ACCTGGTGCATGACCCGCAAGCCCGGTGCCTGACGCCCGCCCCACGACCCGCAGCGCCCGACCGAAAGGA
GCGCACGACCCCATGCATCGATGATATCAGATCCCCGGGATGCAGAAATTGATGATCTATTAAACAATAA
AGATGTCCACTAAAATGGAAGTTTTTCCTGTCATACTTTGTTAAGAAGGGTGAGAACAGAGTACCTACAT
TTTGAATGGAAGGATTGGAGCTACGGGGGTGGGGGTGGGGTGGGATTAGATAAATGCCTGCTCTTTACTG
AAGGCTCTTTACTATTGCTTTATGATAATGTTTCATAGTTGGATATCATAATTTAAACAAGCAAAACCAA
ATTAAGGGCCAGCTCATTCCTCCCACTCATGATCTATAGATCTATAGATCTCTCGTGGGATCATTGTTTT
TCTCTTGATTCCCACTTTGTGGTTCTAAGTACTGTGGTTTCCAAATGTGTCAGTTTCATAGCCTGAAGAA
CGAGATCAGCAGCCTCTGTTCCACATACACTTCATTCTCAGTATTGTTTTGCCAAGTTCTAATTCCATCA
GAAGCTGGTCGACTCTAGCATAACTTCGTATAATGTATGCTATACGAAGTTATTCTAGA
