>Addgene plasmid #12168 | pMB80 (R26-CreER) | addgene partial sequence | sequence record 123502 | CRE-R 5'-gcaaacggacagaagcattt-3'
GCCTGGCGATCCCTGAACATGTCCATCAGGTTCTTGCGAACCTCATCACTCGTTGCATCGACCGGTAATG
CAGGCAAATTTTGGTGTACGGTCAGTAAATTGGACATGGTCCGCGGCTGTGGAAAAAAAAGGGACAGGAT
AAGTATGACATCATCAAGGAAACCCTGGACTACTGCGCCCTTTCTAGAAAGACTGGAGTTGCAGATCACG
AGGGAAGAGGGGGAAGGGATTCTCCCAGGCCCAGGGCGGTCCTCAGAAGCCAGGAGGCAGCAGAGAACTC
CCAGAAAGGTATTGCAACACTCCCCTCCCCCCTCCGGAGAAGGGTGCGGCCTTCTCCCCGCCTACTCCAC
TGCAGCTCCCTTACTGATAACAACTCAGAGCGACTTTGGGAGAGCAAGTGCTTCCTGCCTCCAAAACAGC
CCAACTGAGCCCTCGCTCCTTCCCTCCACTCCCCGGAGTGCGCGATGGAGGTCTGGCTCAGCACGCCCCT
CTTGAGGCAACTCAAGTCGGAAACGTGCTTGCACCCGCCCCGCAGCCGCTCAGCCCTACTGCCCGTCCCC
GCCCCCAGCGCGCGCTTCCTGCCACGTTGCGCAGGGGCGCGCGGCCAGACTCTGCGGCGCGGGGCCGAGG
GGAGGGCCGGAACCTGGGAGCGCCTCCTCGCCGCCCCCGCTGGCCGGCGGATGGACTCAACTTGCACGAA
CACGAGCCAATGGCAAGGGCCAGTTTTCTGGGCCCCGAGAGCCAATCAGACGACGAGGCCCGGCCGGCGG
CGGGTAAAACGACTCCCCCAGAGGAAGGGAAGGG
