>Addgene plasmid #12168 | pMB80 (R26-CreER) | addgene partial sequence | sequence record 123503 | Cre-F 5'-tttacggcgctaaggatgac-3'
GTGCCCGTGTCGGAGCCGCGCGAGATATGGCCCGCGCTGGAGTTTCAATACCGGAGATCATGCAAGCTGG
TGGCTGGACCAATGTAAATATTGTCATGAACTATATCCGTAACCTGGATAGTGAAACAGGGGCAATGGTG
CGCCTGCTGGAAGATGGCGATCTCGAGCCATCTGCTGGAGACATGAGAGCTGCCAACCTTTGGCCAAGCC
CGCTCATGATCAAACGCTCTAAGAAGAACAGCCTGGCCTTGTCCCTGACGGCCGACCAGATGGTCAGTGC
CTTGTTGGATGCTGAGCCCCCCATACTCTATTCCGAGTATGATCCTACCAGACCCTTCAGTGAAGCTTCG
ATGATGGGCTTACTGACCAACCTGGCAGACAGGGAGCTGGTTCACATGATCAACTGGGCGAAGAGGGTGC
CAGGCTTTGTGGATTTGACCCTCCATGATCAGGTCCACCTTCTTGAATGTGCCTGGCTAGAGATCCTGAT
GATTGGTCTCGTCTGGCGCTCCATGGAGCACCCAGTGAAGCTACTGTTTGCTCCTAACTTGCTCTTGGAC
AGGAACCAGGGAAAATGTGTAGAGGGCATGGTGGAGATCTTCGACATGCTGCTGGCTACATCATCTCGGT
TCCGCATGATGAATCTGCAGGGAGAGGAGTTTGTGTGCCTCAAATCTATTATTTTGCTTAATTCTGGAGT
GTACACATTTCTGTCCAGCACCCTGAAGTCTCTGGAAGAGAAGGACCATATCCACCGAGTCCTGGACAAG
ATCACAGACACTTTGATCCACCTGATGGCCAAGGCAGGCCTGACCCTGCAGCAGCAGCACCAGCGGCTGG
CCCAGCTCCTCCTCATCCTCTCCCACATCAGGCACATGAGTAACAAAGGCATGGAGCATCTGTACAGCAT
GAAGTGCAAGAACGTGGTGCCCCTCTATGACCTGCTGCTGGAGGCGGCGGACGCCCACCGCCTACATG
