>Addgene plasmid #12168 | pMB80 (R26-CreER) | addgene partial sequence | sequence record 123504 | puro-variant-R 5'-gtgggcttgtactcggtcat-3'
ATGGATGCAGGTCGAAAGGCCCGGAGATGAGGAAGAGGAGAACAGCGCGGCAGACGTGCGCTTTTGAAGC
GTGCAGAATGCCGGGCCTCCGGAGGACCTTCGGGCGCCCGCCCCGCCCCTGAGCCCGCCCCTGAGCCCGC
CCCCGGACCCACCCCTTCCCAGCCTCTGAGCCCAGAAAGCGAAGGAGCAAAGCTGCTATTGGCCGCTGCC
CCAAAGGCCTACCCGCTTCCATTGCTCAGCGGTGCTGTCCATCTGCACGAGACTAGTGAGACGTGCTACT
TCCATTTGTCACGTCCTGCACGACGCGAGCTGCGGGGCGGGGGGGAACTTCCTGACTAGGGGAGGAGTAG
AAGGTGGCGCGAAGGGGCCACCAAAGAACGGAGCCGGTTGGCGCCTACCGGTGGATGTGGAATGTGTGCG
AGGCCAGAGGCCACTTGTGTAGCGCCAAGTGCCCAGCGGGGCTGCTAAAGCGCATGCTCCAGACTGCCTT
GGGAAAAGCGCCTCCCCTACCCGGTAGAATTTCGAGGTCGACGAATTCATAACTTCGTATAGCATACATT
ATACGAAGTTATGCTAGCGAACAAACGACCCAACACCCGTGCGTTTTATTCTGTCTTTTTATTGCCACGC
GTTCAAGCTGTGGCAGGGAAACCCTCTGCCTCCCCCGTGATGTAATACTTTTGCAAGGAATGCGATGAAG
TAGAGCCCGCAGTGGCCAAGTGGCTTTGGTCCGTCTCCTCCACGGATGCCCCTCCACGGCTAGTGGGCGC
ATGTAGGCGGTGGGCGTCCGCCGCCTCCAGCAGCAGGTCATAGAGGGGCACCACGTTCTTGCACTTCATG
CTGTACAGATGCTCCATGCCTTTGTTACTCATGTGCCTGATGTGGGAGAGGATGAGGAGGAGCTGGGCCA
GCCGCTGGTGCTGCTGCTGCAGGGTCAGGCCTGCCTTGGCCATCAGGTGGATCAAAG
